>Addgene plasmid #156887 | pD649-HAsp-ALCAM-Fc(DAPA)-AviTag-6xHis | depositor full sequence | sequence record 302883 | Full Sequence
TTTCAATATTATTGAAGCATTTATCAGGGTTATTGTCTCATGAGCGGATACATATTTGAATGTATTTAGA
AAAATAAACAAATAGGGGTCAGTGTTACAACCAATTAACCAATTCTGAACATTATCGCGAGCCCATTTAT
ACCTGAATATGGCTCATAACACCCCTTGCTCATGACCAAAATCCCTTAACGTGAGTTACGCGCGCGTCGT
TCCACTGAGCGTCAGACCCCGTAGAAAAGATCAAAGGATCTTCTTGAGATCCTTTTTTTCTGCGCGTAAT
CTGCTGCTTGCAAACAAAAAAACCACCGCTACCAGCGGTGGTTTGTTTGCCGGATCAAGAGCTACCAACT
CTTTTTCCGAAGGTAACTGGCTTCAGCAGAGCGCAGATACCAAATACTGTTCTTCTAGTGTAGCCGTAGT
TAGCCCACCACTTCAAGAACTCTGTAGCACCGCCTACATACCTCGCTCTGCTAATCCTGTTACCAGTGGC
TGCTGCCAGTGGCGATAAGTCGTGTCTTACCGGGTTGGACTCAAGACGATAGTTACCGGATAAGGCGCAG
CGGTCGGGCTGAACGGGGGGTTCGTGCACACAGCCCAGCTTGGAGCGAACGACCTACACCGAACTGAGAT
ACCTACAGCGTGAGCTATGAGAAAGCGCCACGCTTCCCGAAGGGAGAAAGGCGGACAGGTATCCGGTAAG
CGGCAGGGTCGGAACAGGAGAGCGCACGAGGGAGCTTCCAGGGGGAAACGCCTGGTATCTTTATAGTCCT
GTCGGGTTTCGCCACCTCTGACTTGAGCGTCGATTTTTGTGATGCTCGTCAGGGGGGCGGAGCCTATGGA
AAAACGCCAGCAACGCGGCCTTTTTACGGTTCCTGGCCTTTTGCTGGCCTTTTGCTCACATGTTCTTTCC
TGCGTTATCCCCTGATTCTGTGGATAACCGTATTACCGCCTTTGAGTGAGCTGATACCGCTCGCCGCAGC
CGAACGACCGAGCGCAGCGAGTCAGTGAGCGAGGAAGCGGAAGGCGAGAGTAGGGAACTGCCAGGCATCA
AACTAAGCAGAAGGCCCCTGACGGATGGCCTTTTTGCGTTTCTACAAACTCTTTCTGTGTTGTAAAACGA
CGGCCAGTCTTAAGCTCGGGCCCCCTGGGCGGTTCTGATAACGAGTAATCGTTAATCCGCAAATAACGTA
AAAACCCGCTTCGGCGGGTTTTTTTATGGGGGGAGTTTAGGGAAAGAGCATTTGTCAGAATATTTAAGGG
CGCCTGTCACTTTGCTTGATATATGAGAATTATTTAACCTTATAAATGAGAAAAAAGCAACGCACTTTAA
ATAAGATACGTTGCTTTTTCGATTGATGAACACCTATAATTAAACTATTCATCTATTATTTATGATTTTT
TGTATATACAATATTTCTAGTTTGTTAAAGAGAATTAAGAAAATAAATCTCGAAAATAATAAAGGGAAAA
TCAGTTTTTGATATCAAAATTATACATGTCAACGATAATACAAAATATAATACAAACTATAAGATGTTAT
CAGTATTTATTATCATTTAGAATAAATTTTGTGTCGCCCTTAATTGTGAGCGGATAACAATTACGAGCTT
CATGCACAGTGGCGTTGACTCAATATTGGCCATTAGCCATATTATTCATTGGTTATATAGCATAAATCAA
TATTGGCTATTGGCCATTGCATACGTTGTATCTATATCATAATATGTACATTTATATTGGCTCATGTCCA
ATATGACCGCCATGTTGGCATTGATTATTGACTAGTTATTAATAGTAATCAATTACGGGGTCATTAGTTC
ATAGCCCATATATGGAGTTCCGCGTTACATAACTTACGGTAAATGGCCCGCCTGGCTGACCGCCCAACGA
CCCCCGCCCATTGACGTCAATAATGACGTATGTTCCCATAGTAACGCCAATAGGGACTTTCCATTGACGT
CAATGGGTGGAGTATTTACGGTAAACTGCCCACTTGGCAGTACATCAAGTGTATCATATGCCAAGTACGC
CCCCTATTGACGTCAATGACGGTAAATGGCCCGCCTGGCATTATGCCCAGTACATGACCTTATGGGACTT
TCCTACTTGGCAGTACATCTACGTATTAGTCATCGCTATTACCATGGTGATGCGGTTTTGGCAGTACATC
AATGGGCGTGGATAGCGGTTTGACTCACGGGGATTTCCAAGTCTCCACCCCATTGACGTCAATGGGAGTT
TGTTTTGGCACCAAAATCAACGGGACTTTCCAAAATGTCGTAACAACTCCGCCCCATTGACGCAAATGGG
CGGTAGGCGTGTACGGTGGGAGGTCTATATAAGCAGAGCTCGTTTAGTGAACCGTCAGATCGCCTGGAGA
CGCCATCCACGCTGTTTTGACCTCCATAGAAGACACCGGGACCGATCCAGCCTCCGCGGCCGGGAACGGT
GCATTGGAACGCGGATTCCCCGTGCCAAGAGTGACGTAAGTACCGCCTATAGAGTCTATAGGCCCACCCC
CTTGGCTTCGTTAGAACGCGGCTACAATTAATACATAACCTTATGTATCATACACATACGATTTAGGTGA
CACTATAGAATAACATCCACTTTGCCTTTCTCTCCACAGGTGTCCACTCCCAGGTCCAACTGCACCTCGG
TTCTATCGAAAACGCGCCTGCTAGCGCCACCATGAAGACCATCATTGCCCTGAGCTACATCTTCTGCCTG
GTGTTCGCTGCGGCCGCCTGGTACACAGTGAATAGCGCCTACGGCGACACCATCATCATCCCTTGCAGAC
TGGACGTGCCCCAGAACCTGATGTTCGGCAAGTGGAAGTACGAGAAGCCCGACGGCAGCCCCGTGTTCAT
TGCCTTTAGAAGCAGCACCAAGAAGTCCGTCCAGTACGACGACGTGCCCGAGTACAAGGACAGACTGAAC
CTGAGCGAGAACTACACCCTGAGCATCAGCAACGCCCGGATCAGCGACGAGAAGAGATTCGTGTGCATGC
TGGTCACCGAGGACAACGTGTTCGAGGCCCCTACCATCGTGAAGGTGTTCAAGCAGCCCAGCAAGCCCGA
GATCGTGTCTAAGGCCCTGTTCCTGGAAACCGAGCAGCTGAAGAAGCTGGGCGACTGCATCAGCGAGGAC
AGCTACCCCGATGGCAACATCACCTGGTACAGAAACGGCAAGGTGCTGCACCCTCTGGAAGGCGCCGTGG
TCATCATCTTCAAGAAAGAAATGGACCCCGTGACGCAGCTGTACACCATGACCAGCACACTCGAGTATAA
GACCACCAAGGCCGACATTCAGATGCCCTTCACCTGTAGCGTGACCTACTACGGCCCTAGCGGCCAGAAA
ACCATCCACTCTGAGCAGGCCGTGTTCGACATCTACTACCCCACCGAGCAAGTGACCATCCAGGTGCTGC
CTCCAAAGAACGCCATCAAAGAGGGCGACAATATCACCCTGAAGTGCCTCGGCAACGGCAACCCGCCTCC
TGAAGAGTTCCTGTTCTACCTGCCTGGCCAGCCTGAGGGCATCAGAAGCTCCAACACCTACACACTGACC
GACGTGCGGAGAAACGCCACCGGCGATTACAAGTGCAGCCTGATCGACAAAAAGAGCATGATCGCCAGCA
CCGCCATCACCGTGCACTACCTGGACCTGAGCCTGAATCCTAGCGGCGAAGTGACCAGACAGATCGGAGA
TGCCCTGCCTGTGTCCTGTACAATCAGCGCCAGCAGAAATGCCACCGTCGTGTGGATGAAGGACAACATC
CGGCTGAGAAGCAGCCCCAGCTTTAGCAGCCTGCACTATCAGGACGCCGGCAACTACGTGTGCGAGACAG
CCCTGCAAGAGGTGGAAGGCCTGAAGAAGAGAGAGTCTCTGACCCTGATCGTGGAAGGCAAGCCTCAGAT
CAAGATGACCAAGAAAACAGACCCCAGCGGCCTGAGCAAGACCATCATCTGTCACGTGGAAGGATTCCCC
AAGCCTGCCATCCAGTGGACCATCACAGGCAGCGGCTCCGTGATCAACCAGACCGAGGAAAGCCCCTACA
TCAACGGCCGGTACTACTCCAAGATCATCATCAGCCCCGAAGAGAACGTGACCCTGACCTGCACAGCCGA
GAACCAGCTGGAAAGAACCGTGAACAGCCTGAACGTGTCCGCCATCAGCATCCCCGAACACGATGAGGCC
GACGAGATCTCCGACGAGAACCGCGAGAAAGTGAACGACCAGGCCAAAGGCGCGCCGGGCGGCGACAAGA
CCCACACCTGCCCCCCCTGCCCAGCTCCAGAACTGCTGGGAGGGCCTTCCGTGTTCCTGTTCCCCCCCAA
GCCCAAGGACACCCTGATGATCAGCAGGACCCCCGAGGTGACCTGCGTGGTGGTGGCCGTGTCCCACGAG
GACCCAGAGGTGAAGTTCAACTGGTACGTGGACGGCGTGGAGGTGCACAACGCCAAGACCAAGCCCAGAG
AGGAGCAGTACAACAGCACCTACAGGGTGGTGTCCGTGCTGACCGTGCTGCACCAGGACTGGCTGAACGG
CAAAGAATACAAGTGCAAAGTCTCCAACAAGGCCCTGGCTGCCCCAATCGAAAAGACAATCAGCAAGGCC
AAGGGCCAGCCACGGGAGCCCCAGGTGTACACCCTGCCCCCCAGCCGGGAGGAGATGACCAAGAACCAGG
TGTCCCTGACCTGTCTGGTGAAGGGCTTCTACCCCAGCGATATCGCCGTGGAGTGGGAGAGCAACGGCCA
GCCCGAGAACAACTACAAGACCACCCCCCCAGTGCTGGACAGCGACGGCAGCTTCTTCCTGTACAGCAAG
CTGACCGTGGACAAGTCCAGGTGGCAGCAGGGCAACGTGTTCAGCTGCAGCGTGATGCACGAGGCCCTGC
ACAACCACTACACCCAGAAGTCCCTGAGCCTGAGCCCCGGCGGCAGCGGTCTTAATGATATTTTCGAGGC
TCAGAAGATTGAGTGGCATGAACACCACCACCATCACCACTAAGGCCGGCCTGTAGTCACTGGCACAACG
CGTTACCCGGTAAGCCAATCGGGTATACACGGTCGTCATACTGCAGACAGGGTTCTTCTACTTTGCAAGA
TAGTCTTGAGTAGTAAAATAAATAGATAGAGAAAATCAGCCTCGACTGTGCCTTCTAGTTGCCAGCCATC
TGTTGTTTGCCCCTCCCCCGTGCCTTCCTTGACCCTGGAAGGTGCCACTCCCACTGTCCTTTCCTAATAA
AATGAGGAAATTGCATCACAACACTCAACCCTATCTCGGTCTATTCTTTTGATTTATAAGGGATTTTGCC
GATTTCGGCCTATTGGTTAAAAAATGAGCTGATTTAACAAAAATTTAACGCGAATTAATTCTGTGGAATG
TGTGTCAGTTAGGGTGTGGAAAGTCCCCAGGCTCCCCAGCAGGCAGAAGTATGCAAAGCATGCATCTCAA
TTAGTCAGCAACCAGGTGTGGAAAGTCCCCAGGCTCCCCAGCAGGCAGAAGTATGCAAAGCATGCATCTC
AATTAGTCAGCAACCATAGTCCCGCCCCTAACTCCGCCCATCCCGCCCCTAACTCCGCCCAGTTCCGCCC
ATTCTCCGCCCCATGGCTGACTAATTTTTTTTATTTATGCAGAGGCCGAGGCCGCCTCTGCCTCTGAGCT
ATTCCAGAAGTAGTGAGGAGGCTTTTTTGGAGGCCTAGGCTTTTGCAAAAAGCTCCCGGGAGCTTGTATA
TCCATTTTCGGATCTGATCAGCACGTGTTGACAATTAATCATCGGCATAGTATATCGGCATAGTATAATA
CGACAAGGTGAGGAACTAAACCATGACCGAGTACAAGCCCACGGTGCGCCTCGCCACCCGCGACGACGTC
CCCAGGGCCGTACGCACCCTCGCCGCCGCGTTCGCCGACTACCCCGCCACGCGCCACACCGTCGATCCGG
ACCGCCACATCGAGCGGGTCACCGAGCTGCAAGAACTCTTCCTCACGCGCGTCGGGCTCGACATCGGCAA
GGTGTGGGTCGCGGACGACGGCGCCGCGGTGGCGGTCTGGACCACGCCGGAGAGCGTCGAAGCGGGGGCG
GTGTTCGCCGAGATCGGCCCGCGCATGGCCGAGTTGAGCGGTTCCCGGCTGGCCGCGCAGCAACAGATGG
AAGGCCTCCTGGCGCCGCACCGGCCCAAGGAGCCCGCGTGGTTCCTGGCCACCGTCGGCGTCTCGCCCGA
CCACCAGGGCAAGGGTCTGGGCAGCGCCGTCGTGCTCCCCGGAGTGGAGGCGGCCGAGCGCGCCGGGGTG
CCCGCCTTCCTGGAGACATCCGCGCCCCGCAACCTCCCCTTCTACGAGCGGCTCGGCTTCACCGTCACCG
CCGACGTCGAGGTGCCCGAAGGACCGCGCACCTGGTGCATGACCCGCAAGCCCGGTGCCTGACACGTGCT
ACGAGATTTCGATTCCACCGCCGCCTTCTATGAAAGGTTGGGCTTCGGAATCGTTTTCCGGGACGCCGGC
TGGATGATCCTCCAGCGCGGGGATCTCATGCTGGAGTTCTTCGCCCACCCCAACTTGTTTATTGCAGCTT
ATAATGGTTACAAATAAAGCAATAGCATCACAAATTTCACAAATAAAGCATTTTTTTCACTGCATTCTAG
TTGTGGTTTGTCCAAACTCATCAATGTATCTTATCATGTCTGTATACCGTCGACCTCTAGCTAGAGCTTG
GCGTAATCATGGTCATTACCAATGCTTAATCAGTGAGGCACCTATCTCAGCGATCTGTCTATTTCGTTCA
TCCATAGTTGCCTGACTCCCCGTCGTGTAGATAACTACGATACGGGAGGGCTTACCATCTGGCCCCAGCG
CTGCGATGATACCGCGAGAACCACGCTCACCGGCTCCGGATTTATCAGCAATAAACCAGCCAGCCGGAAG
GGCCGAGCGCAGAAGTGGTCCTGCAACTTTATCCGCCTCCATCCAGTCTATTAATTGTTGCCGGGAAGCT
AGAGTAAGTAGTTCGCCAGTTAATAGTTTGCGCAACGTTGTTGCCATCGCTACAGGCATCGTGGTGTCAC
GCTCGTCGTTTGGTATGGCTTCATTCAGCTCCGGTTCCCAACGATCAAGGCGAGTTACATGATCCCCCAT
GTTGTGCAAAAAAGCGGTTAGCTCCTTCGGTCCTCCGATCGTTGTCAGAAGTAAGTTGGCCGCAGTGTTA
TCACTCATGGTTATGGCAGCACTGCATAATTCTCTTACTGTCATGCCATCCGTAAGATGCTTTTCTGTGA
CTGGTGAGTACTCAACCAAGTCATTCTGAGAATAGTGTATGCGGCGACCGAGTTGCTCTTGCCCGGCGTC
AATACGGGATAATACCGCGCCACATAGCAGAACTTTAAAAGTGCTCATCATTGGAAAACGTTCTTCGGGG
CGAAAACTCTCAAGGATCTTACCGCTGTTGAGATCCAGTTCGATGTAACCCACTCGTGCACCCAACTGAT
CTTCAGCATCTTTTACTTTCACCAGCGTTTCTGGGTGAGCAAAAACAGGAAGGCAAAATGCCGCAAAAAA
GGGAATAAGGGCGACACGGAAATGTTGAATACTCATATTCTTCCTT
Features (pLannotate 1.2.2; 21 found; start..end, strand, type, name):
    119..143     -  CDS            KanR (fragment): aminoglycoside phosphotransferase; aph(3')-Ia; confers resistance to kanamycin
    254..842     +  rep_origin     ori: high-copy-number ColE1/pMB1/pBR322/pUC origin of replication
   1067..1084    +  terminator     rrnB T2 terminator (fragment): transcription terminator T2 from the E. coli rrnB gene
   1109..1128    -  CDS            lacZα (fragment): LacZα fragment of β-galactosidase; lacZ fragment
   1584..1600    +  protein_bind   lac operator: The lac repressor binds to the lac operator to inhibit transcription in E. coli. This inhibition can be relieved by adding lactose or isopropyl-β-D-thiogalactopyranoside (IPTG). lac repressor encoded by lacI
   1843..2146    +  enhancer       CMV enhancer: human cytomegalovirus immediate early enhancer
   2147..2350    +  promoter       CMV promoter: human cytomegalovirus (CMV) immediate early promoter
   2486..2529    +  intron         CMV intron (fragment): modified intron A from human cytomegalovirus
   2581..2599    +  promoter       SP6 promoter: promoter for bacteriophage SP6 RNA polymerase
   2603..2640    +  CDS            IgH signal sequence (fragment): signal sequence from the mouse immunoglobulin heavy chain variable region
   2719..4248    +  CDS            ALCAM (fragment): CD166_HUMAN - Also known as MEMD From Homo sapiens (Human).
   4264..4941    +  CDS            IGHG1 (fragment): IGHG1_HUMAN - Experimental evidence at protein level: Swiss-Prot protein existence level 1. Constant region of immunoglobulin heavy chains. Immunoglobulins, also known as antibodies, are membrane-bound or secreted glycoproteins produced by B lymphocytes. In the recognition phase of humoral immunity, the membrane-bound immunoglobulins serve as receptors which, upon binding of a specific antigen, trigger the clonal expansion and differentiation of B lymphocytes into immunoglobulins- secreting plasma cells. Secreted immunoglobulins mediate the effector phase of humoral immunity, which results in
   5156..5267    +  polyA_signal   bGH poly(A) signal: bovine growth hormone polyadenylation signal
   5268..5376    +  rep_origin     f1 ori (fragment): f1 bacteriophage origin of replication; arrow indicates direction of (+) strand synthesis
   5390..5719    +  promoter       SV40 promoter: SV40 enhancer and early promoter
   5767..5814    +  promoter       EM7 promoter: synthetic bacterial promoter&nbsp
   5833..6432    +  CDS            PuroR (fragment): puromycin N-acetyltransferase; pac from Streptomyces; confers resistance to puromycin
   6442..6567    +  CDS            ble (fragment): BLE_KLEPN - Experimental evidence at protein level: Swiss-Prot protein existence level 1. Binding protein with a strong affinity to the bleomycin family of antibiotics. Binds to CL990; an antimitotic-antibiotic compound. From Klebsiella pneumoniae.
   6562..6683    +  polyA_signal   SV40 poly(A) signal: SV40 polyadenylation signal
   6736..7596    -  CDS            AmpR: β-lactamase; bla; confers resistance to ampicillin, carbenicillin, and related antibiotics
   7599..89      -  promoter       AmpR promoter (fragment) (across the origin): bla
