[The description below was written by a language model from this plasmid's Addgene catalogue record and pLannotate feature annotations shown in this document.]
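Description:
pD649-HAsp-ALCAM-Fc(DAPA)-AviTag-6xHis is a mammalian expression plasmid of about 7.6 kb, built on the pD649 backbone, for producing the extracellular domain of human ALCAM (CD166, MEMD) as a secreted Fc fusion protein. It is propagated in E. coli as a high-copy plasmid through a ColE1/pUC-type origin and selected with ampicillin via the β-lactamase gene. The annotation also picks up short remnants of other bacterial elements (KanR, lacZα, rrnB T2 terminator, f1 ori fragments, a lac operator), which appear to be backbone leftovers rather than functional parts.

Expression is driven by the CMV immediate-early enhancer and promoter, followed by a fragment of CMV intron A and an SP6 promoter that could support in vitro transcription and serves as a sequencing primer site. The open reading frame begins with a signal sequence; the plasmid name indicates an HA signal peptide, whereas the automated annotation reports a partial match to an IgH signal sequence. This directs the product into the secretory pathway. It is followed by the roughly 1.5 kb ALCAM ectodomain, cloned between retained NotI and AscI sites, then a human IgG1 Fc carrying the D265A and P329A (DAPA) substitutions, which are generally used to reduce Fc effector interactions. The backbone-encoded AviTag, for site-specific biotinylation, and the 6xHis tag, for metal-affinity purification, are listed in the catalogue but not annotated in the feature table. A bGH polyadenylation signal terminates the transcript. A separate SV40/EM7 promoter cassette drives a puromycin resistance gene with an SV40 poly(A) signal, offering selection in mammalian cells.

The plasmid belongs to a collection made for mapping extracellular interactions among human IgSF cell-surface proteins. The depositor notes that some members may carry an IS4-like transposase insertion upstream of the CMV promoter; none is annotated here.
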