Addgene plasmid #156887: pD649-HAsp-ALCAM-Fc(DAPA)-AviTag-6xHis
Purpose: Mammalian expression of cell-surface protein extracellular domain fused to Fc(DAPA)-Avi-6xHis. Protein is secreted from cells.
Depositing lab: Chris Garcia. Depositing organization: Stanford University. Publication: A Human IgSF Cell-Surface Interactome Reveals a Complex Network of Protein-Protein Interactions. Wojtowicz WM, Vielmetter J, Fernandes RA, Siepe DH, Eastman CL, Chisholm GB, Cox S, Klock H, Anderson PW, Rue SM, Miller JJ, Glaser SM, Bragstad ML, Vance J, Lam AW, Lesley SA, Zinn K, Garcia KC. Cell. 2020 Aug 20;182(4):1027-1043.e17. doi: 10.1016/j.cell.2020.07.025. PubMed 32822567.
Backbone
  Vector backbone: pD649
  Backbone size w/o insert (bp): 6106
  Vector type: Mammalian Expression
Growth in bacteria
  Bacterial resistance: Ampicillin, 100 μg/mL
  Growth temperature: 37°C
  Growth strain: DH5alpha
  Copy number: High Copy
Gene/Insert
  Gene/Insert name: ALCAM (alt name: CD166)
  Species: H. sapiens (human)
  Insert size (bp): 1500
  Mutation: Fc region of human IgG contains D265A and P329A mutations (DAPA)
  Entrez Gene: ALCAM (a.k.a. CD166, MEMD)
  Promoter: CMV/SP6
  Tag / fusion protein: Fc(DAPA)-AviTag-6xHis (C terminal on backbone)
  Cloning method: Restriction Enzyme; 5′ cloning site GCGGCCGC (not destroyed); 3′ cloning site GGCGCGCC (not destroyed)
  Sequencing primers: 5′ ATTTAGGTGACACTATAG; 3′ CACGTACCAGTTGAACTTCACC
Resource information
  A portion of this plasmid was derived from a plasmid made by: synthesis by ThermoFisher
Terms and licenses: Academic/Nonprofit Terms; Industry Terms: Not Available to Industry
Depositor comments: Some plasmids in this collection may have an IS4-like element ISVsa5 family transposase upstream of the CMV promoter.
How to cite: pD649-HAsp-ALCAM-Fc(DAPA)-AviTag-6xHis was a gift from Chris Garcia (Addgene plasmid # 156887 ; http://n2t.net/addgene:156887 ; RRID:Addgene_156887)
