>Addgene plasmid #156887 | pD649-HAsp-ALCAM-Fc(DAPA)-AviTag-6xHis | depositor partial sequence | sequence record 302884 | insert (extracellular domain)
TGGTACACAGTGAATAGCGCCTACGGCGACACCATCATCATCCCTTGCAGACTGGACGTGCCCCAGAACC
TGATGTTCGGCAAGTGGAAGTACGAGAAGCCCGACGGCAGCCCCGTGTTCATTGCCTTTAGAAGCAGCAC
CAAGAAGTCCGTCCAGTACGACGACGTGCCCGAGTACAAGGACAGACTGAACCTGAGCGAGAACTACACC
CTGAGCATCAGCAACGCCCGGATCAGCGACGAGAAGAGATTCGTGTGCATGCTGGTCACCGAGGACAACG
TGTTCGAGGCCCCTACCATCGTGAAGGTGTTCAAGCAGCCCAGCAAGCCCGAGATCGTGTCTAAGGCCCT
GTTCCTGGAAACCGAGCAGCTGAAGAAGCTGGGCGACTGCATCAGCGAGGACAGCTACCCCGATGGCAAC
ATCACCTGGTACAGAAACGGCAAGGTGCTGCACCCTCTGGAAGGCGCCGTGGTCATCATCTTCAAGAAAG
AAATGGACCCCGTGACGCAGCTGTACACCATGACCAGCACACTCGAGTATAAGACCACCAAGGCCGACAT
TCAGATGCCCTTCACCTGTAGCGTGACCTACTACGGCCCTAGCGGCCAGAAAACCATCCACTCTGAGCAG
GCCGTGTTCGACATCTACTACCCCACCGAGCAAGTGACCATCCAGGTGCTGCCTCCAAAGAACGCCATCA
AAGAGGGCGACAATATCACCCTGAAGTGCCTCGGCAACGGCAACCCGCCTCCTGAAGAGTTCCTGTTCTA
CCTGCCTGGCCAGCCTGAGGGCATCAGAAGCTCCAACACCTACACACTGACCGACGTGCGGAGAAACGCC
ACCGGCGATTACAAGTGCAGCCTGATCGACAAAAAGAGCATGATCGCCAGCACCGCCATCACCGTGCACT
ACCTGGACCTGAGCCTGAATCCTAGCGGCGAAGTGACCAGACAGATCGGAGATGCCCTGCCTGTGTCCTG
TACAATCAGCGCCAGCAGAAATGCCACCGTCGTGTGGATGAAGGACAACATCCGGCTGAGAAGCAGCCCC
AGCTTTAGCAGCCTGCACTATCAGGACGCCGGCAACTACGTGTGCGAGACAGCCCTGCAAGAGGTGGAAG
GCCTGAAGAAGAGAGAGTCTCTGACCCTGATCGTGGAAGGCAAGCCTCAGATCAAGATGACCAAGAAAAC
AGACCCCAGCGGCCTGAGCAAGACCATCATCTGTCACGTGGAAGGATTCCCCAAGCCTGCCATCCAGTGG
ACCATCACAGGCAGCGGCTCCGTGATCAACCAGACCGAGGAAAGCCCCTACATCAACGGCCGGTACTACT
CCAAGATCATCATCAGCCCCGAAGAGAACGTGACCCTGACCTGCACAGCCGAGAACCAGCTGGAAAGAAC
CGTGAACAGCCTGAACGTGTCCGCCATCAGCATCCCCGAACACGATGAGGCCGACGAGATCTCCGACGAG
AACCGCGAGAAAGTGAACGACCAGGCCAAA
